Addgene plasmid #103610: LSB-hsa-miR-520c-3p
Purpose: Used to sense miRNA activity using fluorescence based tools. hsa-miR-520c-3p target in 3' UTR of of mKate. miRNA activity can be measured by the repression of mKate2 relative to EBFP2 fluorescent proteins . Plasmid is inherently unstable; please see Depositor Comments
Depositing lab: Ron Weiss. Depositing organization: Massachusetts Institute of Technology. Publication: A mixed antagonistic/synergistic miRNA repression model enables accurate predictions of multi-input miRNA sensor activity. Gam JJ, Babb J, Weiss R. Nat Commun. 2018 Jun 22;9(1):2430. doi: 10.1038/s41467-018-04575-0. PubMed 29934631.
Backbone
  Vector backbone: Low Sensor Backbone (LSB)
  Vector type: Mammalian Expression, Synthetic Biology
Growth in bacteria
  Bacterial resistance: Ampicillin and Kanamycin, 100 & 50 μg/mL
  Growth temperature: 30°C
  Growth strain: NEB Stable
  Copy number: High Copy
Gene/Insert
  Gene/Insert name: hsa-miR-520c-3p target
  Species: H. sapiens (human)
  Entrez Gene: MIR520C (a.k.a. MIRN520C)
  Promoter: EF-1a
  Cloning method: Gibson Cloning
Terms and licenses: Academic/Nonprofit Terms; Industry Terms: Not Available to Industry
Depositor comments: Please note that this plasmid is inherently unstable due to a repeating poly A element. We recommend performing a diagnostic digest on multiple colonies upon receipt. The depositors would like to note the presence of several discrepancies between the depositor sequence and physical plasmid sequence. In particular, the sequences upstream and downstream of the puromycin coding region have 10 bp insertions which do not affect the ability to perform puromycin selection. The sequences for those regions within the physical plasmids are as follows: Upstream of Puro: GAATTCGACCGCCTGTCTCAAGGTGCCACC; Downstream of Puro: GCTTTGAGACTACGCGTGAATTCACTCCTC. Please contact if you are interested in this plasmid prior to placing an order.
How to cite: LSB-hsa-miR-520c-3p was a gift from Ron Weiss (Addgene plasmid # 103610 ; http://n2t.net/addgene:103610 ; RRID:Addgene_103610)
