[The description below was written by a language model from this plasmid's Addgene catalogue record and pLannotate feature annotations shown in this document.]
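Description:
LSB-hsa-miR-520c-3p is an 11 kb mammalian expression plasmid built on the Low Sensor Backbone (LSB) and designed as a two-colour fluorescent reporter of microRNA activity. It replicates in E. coli from a high-copy ColE1/pUC-type origin and carries both AmpR (β-lactamase) and KanR (aminoglycoside phosphotransferase) markers, matching the dual ampicillin/kanamycin selection listed for it. A puromycin N-acetyltransferase coding sequence followed by a rabbit β-globin poly(A) signal is also present for selection in mammalian cells. No dedicated mammalian promoter is annotated directly upstream of it, so the record does not make clear how it is driven.

The payload consists of two parallel transcription units in the same orientation. Each has an EF-1α core promoter with EF-1α intron A, a fluorescent protein coding sequence flanked by Gateway attB1/attB2 sites (with attB4 upstream of the promoter, a trace of modular Gateway assembly), and a β-globin 3′ region with poly(A) signal. The first unit expresses the red protein mKate2, and according to the catalogue entry its 3′ UTR contains the target site for human miR-520c-3p. The target itself is not annotated in the feature table, though there is an unannotated gap between attB2 and the β-globin sequence where it could lie. The second unit expresses the blue protein EBFP2 without a target and serves as an internal reference. In transfected cells, miR-520c-3p activity represses mKate2, so activity is read out as the drop in mKate2 relative to EBFP2 fluorescence.

The depositor notes that the repeated poly(A) elements make the plasmid inherently unstable. They also report small insertions flanking the puromycin coding region in the physical plasmid relative to the deposited sequence, which are said not to affect puromycin selection.
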