Features (pLannotate 1.2.2; 28 found; start..end, strand, type, name):
     87..675     -  rep_origin     ori: high-copy-number ColE1/pMB1/pBR322/pUC origin of replication
    846..1706    -  CDS            AmpR: β-lactamase; bla; confers resistance to ampicillin, carbenicillin, and related antibiotics
   1707..1778    -  promoter       AmpR promoter: bla
   1857..2456    +  CDS            PuroR: puromycin N-acetyltransferase; pac from Streptomyces alboniger; confers resistance to puromycin
   2461..2541    +  CDS            HBB (fragment): HBB_PONPY - Experimental evidence at transcript level: Swiss-Prot protein existence level 2. Involved in oxygen transport from the lung to the various peripheral tissues. From Pongo pygmaeus (Bornean orangutan).
   2612..2667    +  polyA_signal   β-globin poly(A) signal: rabbit β-globin polyadenylation signal (Gil and Proudfoot, 1987)
   3646..3666    +  protein_bind   attB4: mutant version of attB; core recombination site for the Gateway® BP reaction BP Clonase™
   3734..3945    +  promoter       EF-1α core promoter: core promoter for human elongation factor EF-1α
   3946..4884    +  intron         EF-1α intron A: intron upstream of the start codon of human EF-1α
   4911..4931    +  protein_bind   attB1: mutant version of attB; core recombination site for the Gateway® BP reaction BP Clonase™
   4951..5646    +  CDS            mKate2: mKate2 is a basic (constitutively fluorescent) red fluorescent protein published in 2009, derived from Entacmaea quadricolor. It is reported to be a rapidly-maturing monomer with moderate acid sensitivity.
   5666..5690    -  protein_bind   attB2: mutant version of attB; recombination site for the Gateway® BP reaction BP Clonase™
   5834..5908    +  CDS            HBB (fragment): HBB_PONPY - Experimental evidence at transcript level: Swiss-Prot protein existence level 2. Involved in oxygen transport from the lung to the various peripheral tissues. From Pongo pygmaeus (Bornean orangutan).
   5979..6034    +  polyA_signal   β-globin poly(A) signal: rabbit β-globin polyadenylation signal (Gil and Proudfoot, 1987)
   6418..6443    +  misc_feature   SA: splice acceptor site
   7115..7135    +  protein_bind   attB4: mutant version of attB; core recombination site for the Gateway® BP reaction BP Clonase™
   7203..7414    +  promoter       EF-1α core promoter: core promoter for human elongation factor EF-1α
   7415..8353    +  intron         EF-1α intron A: intron upstream of the start codon of human EF-1α
   8380..8400    +  protein_bind   attB1: mutant version of attB; core recombination site for the Gateway® BP reaction BP Clonase™
   8411..9127    +  CDS            EBFP2: EBFP2 is a basic (constitutively fluorescent) blue fluorescent protein published in 2007, derived from Aequorea victoria. It is reported to be a rapidly-maturing monomer with moderate acid sensitivity.
   9135..9159    -  protein_bind   attB2: mutant version of attB; recombination site for the Gateway® BP reaction BP Clonase™
   9163..9243    +  CDS            HBB (fragment): HBB_PONPY - Experimental evidence at transcript level: Swiss-Prot protein existence level 2. Involved in oxygen transport from the lung to the various peripheral tissues. From Pongo pygmaeus (Bornean orangutan).
   9314..9369    +  polyA_signal   β-globin poly(A) signal: rabbit β-globin polyadenylation signal (Gil and Proudfoot, 1987)
   9752..9774    -  protein_bind   lac operator (fragment): The lac repressor binds to the lac operator to inhibit transcription in E. coli. This inhibition can be relieved by adding lactose or isopropyl-β-D-thiogalactopyranoside (IPTG). lac repressor encoded by lacI
   9778..9808    -  promoter       lac promoter: promoter for the E. coli lac operon
   9823..9844    -  protein_bind   CAP binding site: CAP binding activates transcription in the presence of cAMP. E. coli catabolite activator protein
   9857..9896    -  CDS            lacI (fragment): lac repressor; lacI; The lac repressor binds to the lac operator to inhibit transcription in E. coli. This inhibition can be relieved by adding lactose or isopropyl-β-D-thiogalactopyranoside (IPTG).
  10069..10878   +  CDS            KanR: aminoglycoside phosphotransferase; aph(3')-Ia; confers resistance to kanamycin in bacteria or G418 (Geneticin®) in eukaryotes
>Addgene plasmid #103610 | LSB-hsa-miR-520c-3p | depositor full sequence | sequence record 196268 | Full Sequence
AATTGAGGGGATAACGCAGGAAAGAACATGTGAGCAAAAGGCCAGCAAAAGGCCAGGAACCGTAAAAAGG
CCGCGTTGCTGGCGTTTTTCCATAGGCTCCGCCCCCCTGACGAGCATCACAAAAATCGACGCTCAAGTCA
GAGGTGGCGAAACCCGACAGGACTATAAAGATACCAGGCGTTTCCCCCTGGAAGCTCCCTCGTGCGCTCT
CCTGTTCCGACCCTGCCGCTTACCGGATACCTGTCCGCCTTTCTCCCTTCGGGAAGCGTGGCGCTTTCTC
ATAGCTCACGCTGTAGGTATCTCAGTTCGGTGTAGGTCGTTCGCTCCAAGCTGGGCTGTGTGCACGAACC
CCCCGTTCAGCCCGACCGCTGCGCCTTATCCGGTAACTATCGTCTTGAGTCCAACCCGGTAAGACACGAC
TTATCGCCACTGGCAGCAGCCACTGGTAACAGGATTAGCAGAGCGAGGTATGTAGGCGGTGCTACAGAGT
TCTTGAAGTGGTGGCCTAACTACGGCTACACTAGAAGAACAGTATTTGGTATCTGCGCTCTGCTGAAGCC
AGTTACCTTCGGAAAAAGAGTTGGTAGCTCTTGATCCGGCAAACAAACCACCGCTGGTAGCGGTGGTTTT
TTTGTTTGCAAGCAGCAGATTACGCGCAGAAAAAAAGGATCTCAAGAAGATCCTTTGATCTTTTCTACGG
GGTCTGACGCTCAGTGGAACGAAAACTCACGTTAAGGGATTTTGGTCATGAGATTATCAAAAAGGATCTT
CACCTAGATCCTTTTAAATTAAAAATGAAGTTTTAAATCAATCTAAAGTATATATGAGTAAACTTGGTCT
GACAGTTACCAATGCTTAATCAGTGAGGCACCTATCTCAGCGATCTGTCTATTTCGTTCATCCATAGTTG
CCTGACTCCCCGTCGTGTAGATAACTACGATACGGGAGGGCTTACCATCTGGCCCCAGTGCTGCAATGAT
ACCGCGAGAACCACGCTCACCGGCTCCAGATTTATCAGCAATAAACCAGCCAGCCGGAAGGGCCGAGCGC
AGAAGTGGTCCTGCAACTTTATCCGCCTCCATCCAGTCTATTAATTGTTGCCGGGAAGCTAGAGTAAGTA
GTTCGCCAGTTAATAGTTTGCGCAACGTTGTTGCCATTGCTACAGGCATCGTGGTGTCACGCTCGTCGTT
TGGTATGGCTTCATTCAGCTCCGGTTCCCAACGATCAAGGCGAGTTACATGATCCCCCATGTTGTGCAAA
AAAGCGGTTAGCTCCTTCGGTCCTCCGATCGTTGTCAGAAGTAAGTTGGCCGCAGTGTTATCACTCATGG
TTATGGCAGCACTGCATAATTCTCTTACTGTCATGCCATCCGTAAGATGCTTTTCTGTGACTGGTGAGTA
CTCAACCAAGTCATTCTGAGAATAGTGTATGCGGCGACCGAGTTGCTCTTGCCCGGCGTCAATACGGGAT
AATACCGCGCCACATAGCAGAACTTTAAAAGTGCTCATCATTGGAAAACGTTCTTCGGGGCGAAAACTCT
CAAGGATCTTACCGCTGTTGAGATCCAGTTCGATGTAACCCACTCGTGCACCCAACTGATCTTCAGCATC
TTTTACTTTCACCAGCGTTTCTGGGTGAGCAAAAACAGGAAGGCAAAATGCCGCAAAAAAGGGAATAAGG
GCGACACGGAAATGTTGAATACTCATACTCTTCCTTTTTCAATATTATTGAAGCATTTATCAGGGTTATT
GTCTCATGAGCGGATACATATTTGAATGTAGCTCCGAATTTCTCGAGGGCTTGTCGACGACGGCGGTCTC
CGTCGTCAGGATCATGAATTCGACCCGCCTGCCACCATGACCGAGTACAAGCCCACGGTGCGCCTCGCCA
CCCGCGACGACGTCCCCCGGGCCGTACGCACCCTCGCCGCCGCGTTCGCCGACTACCCCGCCACGCGCCA
CACCGTCGACCCGGACCGCCACATCGAGCGGGTCACCGAGCTGCAAGAACTCTTCCTCACGCGCGTCGGG
CTCGACATCGGCAAGGTGTGGGTCGCGGACGACGGCGCCGCGGTGGCGGTCTGGACCACGCCGGAGAGCG
TCGAAGCGGGGGCGGTGTTCGCCGAGATCGGCCCGCGCATGGCCGAGTTGAGCGGTTCCCGGCTGGCCGC
GCAGCAACAGATGGAAGGCCTCCTGGCGCCGCACCGGCCCAAGGAGCCCGCGTGGTTCCTGGCCACCGTC
GGCGTCTCGCCCGACCACCAGGGCAAGGGTCTGGGCAGCGCCGTCGTGCTCCCCGGAGTGGAGGCGGCCG
AGCGCGCCGGGGTGCCCGCCTTCCTGGAGACATCCGCGCCCCGCAACCTCCCCTTCTACGAGCGGCTCGG
CTTCACCGTCACCGCCGACGTCGAGGTGCCCGAAGGACCGCGCACCTGGTGCATGACCCGCAAGCCCGGT
GCCTGATACGCGTGAATTCACTCCTCAGGTGCAGGCTGCCTATCAGAAGGTGGTGGCTGGTGTGGCCAAT
GCCCTGGCTCACAAATACCACTGAGATCTTTTTCCCTCTGCCAAAAATTATGGGGACATCATGAAGCCCC
TTGAGCATCTGACTTCTGGCTAATAAAGGAAATTTATTTTCATTGCAATAGTGTGTTGGAATTTTTTGTG
TCTCTCACTCGGAAGGACATATGGGAGGGCAAATCATTTAAAACATCAGAATGAGTATTTGGTTTAGAGT
TTGGCAACATATGCCCATATGCTGGCTGCCATGAACAAAGGTTGGCTATAAAGAGGTCATCAGTATATGA
AACAGCCCCCTGCTGTCCATTCCTTATTCCATAGAAAAGCCTTGACTTGAGGTTAGATTTTTTTTATATT
TTGTTTTGTGTTATTTTTTTCTTTAACATCCCTAAAATTTTCCTTACATGTTTTACTAGCCAGATTTTTC
CTCCTCTCCTGACTACTCCCAGTCATAGCTGTCCCTCTTCTCTTATGGAGATCCCTCGACCTGCAGCCCA
AGCTTGAATTCTCTAGAATTACCCTGTTATCCCTATGCTTGGTTTACCGAGCTCTTATTGGTTTTCAAAC
TTCATTGACTGTGCCCAACGCGCCTGGGAGCTCACGGGGACAGCCCCCCCCCAAAGCCCCCAGGGATGTA
ATTACGTCCCTCCCCCGCTAGGGGGCAGCAGCGAGCCGCCCGGGGCTCCGCTCCGGTCCGGCGCTCCCCC
CGCATCCCCGAGCCGGCAGCGTGCGGGGACAGCCCGGGCACGGGGAAGGTGGCACGGGATCGCTTTCCTC
TGAACGCTTCTCGCTGCTCTTTGAGCCTGCAGACACCTGGGGGGATACGGGGAAAAAGCTAGGCTGAAAG
ACCGGTTCTTAGAATGACACGCGCCTGGGAGCTCACGGGGACAGCCCCCCCCCAAAGCCCCCAGGGATGT
AATTACGTCCCTCCCCCGCTAGGGGGCAGCAGCGAGCCGCCCGGGGCTCCGCTCCGGTCCGGCGCTCCCC
CCGCATCCCCGAGCCGGCAGCGTGCGGGGACAGCCCGGGCACGGGGAAGGTGGCACGGGATCGCTTTCCT
CTGAACGCTTCTCGCTGCTCTTTGAGCCTGCAGACACCTGGGGGGATACGGGGAAAAAGCTAACTTCTGA
GACGACAACTTTGTATAGAAAAGTTGGCTCCGAATTCGCCCTTGACAGCAGAGATCCAGTTTGGTTAATT
AATTGGCTCCGGTGCCCGTCAGTGGGCAGAGCGCACATCGCCCACAGTCCCCGAGAAGTTGTGGGGAGGG
GTCGGCAATTGAACCGGTGCCTAGAGAAGGTGGCGCGGGGTAAACTGGGAAAGTGATGTCGTGTACTGGC
TCCGCCTTTTTCCCGAGGGTGGGGGAGAACCGTATATAAGTGCAGTAGTCGCCGTGAACGTTCTTTTTCG
CAACGGGTTTGCCGCCAGAACACAGGTAAGTGCCGTGTGTGGTTCCCGCGGGCCTGGCCTCTTTACGGGT
TATGGCCCTTGCGTGCCTTGAATTACTTCCACCTGGCTGCAGTACGTGATTCTTGATCCCGAGCTTCGGG
TTGGAAGTGGGTGGGAGAGTTCGAGGCCTTGCGCTTAAGGAGCCCCTTCGCCTCGTGCTTGAGTTGAGGC
CTGGCCTGGGCGCTGGGGCCGCCGCGTGCGAATCTGGTGGCACCTTCGCGCCTGTCTCGCTGCTTTCGAT
AAGTCTCTAGCCATTTAAAATTTTTGATGACCTGCTGCGACGCTTTTTTTCTGGCAAGATAGTCTTGTAA
ATGCGGGCCAAGATCTGCACACTGGTATTTCGGTTTTTGGGGCCGCGGGCGGCGACGGGGCCCGTGCGTC
CCAGCGCACATGTTCGGCGAGGCGGGGCCTGCGAGCGCGGCCACCGAGAATCGGACGGGGGTAGTCTCAA
GCTGGCCGGCCTGCTCTGGTGCCTGGCCTCGCGCCGCCGTGTATCGCCCCGCCCTGGGCGGCAAGGCTGG
CCCGGTCGGCACCAGTTGCGTGAGCGGAAAGATGGCCGCTTCCCGGCCCTGCTGCAGGGAGCTCAAAATG
GAGGACGCGGCGCTCGGGAGAGCGGGCGGGTGAGTCACCCACACAAAGGAAAAGGGCCTTTCCGTCCTCA
GCCGTCGCTTCATGTGACTCCACGGAGTACCGGGCGCCGTCCAGGCACCTCGATTAGTTCTCGAGCTTTT
GGAGTACGTCGTCTTTAGGTTGGGGGGAGGGGTTTTATGCGATGGAGTTTCCCCACACTGAGTGGGTGGA
GACTGAAGTTAGGCCAGCTTGGCACTTGATGTAATTCTCCTTGGAATTTGCCCTTTTTGAGTTTGGATCT
TGGTTCATTCTCAAGCCTCAGACAGTGGTTCAAAGTTTTTTTCTTCCATTTCAGGTGTCGTGAGAAGGGC
GAATTCGACCCAAGTTTGTACAAAAAAGCAGGCTGGATCCAGGTGCCACCATGGTGAGCGAGCTGATTAA
GGAGAACATGCACATGAAGCTGTACATGGAGGGCACCGTGAACAACCACCACTTCAAGTGCACATCCGAG
GGCGAAGGCAAGCCCTACGAGGGCACCCAGACCATGAGAATCAAGGCGGTCGAGGGCGGCCCTCTCCCCT
TCGCCTTCGACATCCTGGCTACCAGCTTCATGTACGGCAGCAAAACCTTCATCAACCACACCCAGGGCAT
CCCCGACTTCTTTAAGCAGTCCTTCCCCGAGGGCTTCACATGGGAGAGAGTCACCACATACGAAGATGGG
GGCGTGCTGACCGCTACCCAGGACACCAGCCTCCAGGACGGCTGCCTCATCTACAACGTCAAGATCAGAG
GGGTGAACTTCCCATCCAACGGCCCTGTGATGCAGAAGAAAACACTCGGCTGGGAGGCCTCCACCGAGAC
ACTGTACCCCGCTGACGGCGGCCTGGAAGGCAGAGCCGACATGGCCCTGAAGCTCGTGGGCGGGGGCCAC
CTGATCTGCAACCTTAAGACCACATACAGATCCAAGAAACCCGCTAAGAACCTCAAGATGCCCGGCGTCT
ACTATGTGGACAGGAGACTGGAAAGAATCAAGGAGGCCGACAAAGAGACATACGTCGAGCAGCACGAGGT
GGCTGTGGCCAGATACTGCGACCTCCCTAGCAAACTGGGGCACAAACTTAATTGAGAATTCTACCACCCA
GCTTTCTTGTACAAAGTGGTACGTCTCAAGACCAGAGGTCTCTGCTTGGAGGGCGACCCTCTAAAAGGAA
GCACTTTACCCTCTAAAAGGAAGCACTTTACCCTCTAAAAGGAAGCACTTTACCCTCTAAAAGGAAGCAC
TTTCAACCAGAAGAGACCTGTGCTTCACTCCTCAGGTGCAGGCTGCCTATCAGAAGGTGGTGGCTGGTGT
GGCCAATGCCCTGGCTCACAAATACCACTGAGATCTTTTTCCCTCTGCCAAAAATTATGGGGACATCATG
AAGCCCCTTGAGCATCTGACTTCTGGCTAATAAAGGAAATTTATTTTCATTGCAATAGTGTGTTGGAATT
TTTTGTGTCTCTCACTCGGAAGGACATATGGGAGGGCAAATCATTTAAAACATCAGAATGAGTATTTGGT
TTAGAGTTTGGCAACATATGCCCATATGCTGGCTGCCATGAACAAAGGTTGGCTATAAAGAGGTCATCAG
TATATGAAACAGCCCCCTGCTGTCCATTCCTTATTCCATAGAAAAGCCTTGACTTGAGGTTAGATTTTTT
TTATATTTTGTTTTGTGTTATTTTTTTCTTTAACATCCCTAAAATTTTCCTTACATGTTTTACTAGCCAG
ATTTTTCCTCCTCTCCTGACTACTCCCAGTCATAGCTGTCCCTCTTCTCTTATGGAGATCCCGAGCGGTG
CGTTTTTATGCTTGTAGTATTGTATAATGTTTTTAAGATCCAAGCTTCTGACCTCTTCTCTTCCTCCCAC
AGGGCCTCGAGACAATTGCATCGATGGTACCAGTGAAAGTCTGCAATGAATTCGAGTTGGCGCGCCTGTC
ATTCTAAATCTCTCTTTCAGCCTAAAGCTTTTTCCCCGTATCCCCCCAGGTGTCTGCAGGCTCAAAGAGC
AGCGAGAAGCGTTCAGAGGAAAGCGATCCCGTGCCACCTTCCCCGTGCCCGGGCTGTCCCCGCACGCTGC
CGGCTCGGGGATGCGGGGGGAGCGCCGGACCGGAGCGGAGCCCCGGGCGGCTCGCTGCTGCCCCCTAGCG
GGGGAGGGACGTAATTACATCCCTGGGGGCTTTGGGAGGGGGCTGTCCCCGTGAGCTCCCAGGCGCGCCT
GTCATTCTAAATCTCTCTTTCAGCCTAAAGCTTTTTCCCCGTATCCCCCCAGGTGTCTGCAGGCTCAAAG
AGCAGCGAGAAGCGTTCAGAGGAAAGCGATCCCGTGCCACCTTCCCCGTGCCCGGGCTGTCCCCGCACGC
TGCCGGCTCGGGGATGCGGGGGGAGCGCCGGACCGGAGCGGAGCCCCGGGCGGCTCGCTGCTGCCCCCTA
GCGGGGGAGGGACGTAATTACATCCCTGGGGGCTTTGGGGGGGGGCTGTCCCCGTGAGCTCCCAGGCGCG
CCAACTCGGTACCGTATCGATGTCGACGTTAACGCTAGTGATATCAACTTTGTATAGAAAAGTTGGCTCC
GAATTCGCCCTTGACAGCAGAGATCCAGTTTGGTTAATTAATTGGCTCCGGTGCCCGTCAGTGGGCAGAG
CGCACATCGCCCACAGTCCCCGAGAAGTTGTGGGGAGGGGTCGGCAATTGAACCGGTGCCTAGAGAAGGT
GGCGCGGGGTAAACTGGGAAAGTGATGTCGTGTACTGGCTCCGCCTTTTTCCCGAGGGTGGGGGAGAACC
GTATATAAGTGCAGTAGTCGCCGTGAACGTTCTTTTTCGCAACGGGTTTGCCGCCAGAACACAGGTAAGT
GCCGTGTGTGGTTCCCGCGGGCCTGGCCTCTTTACGGGTTATGGCCCTTGCGTGCCTTGAATTACTTCCA
CCTGGCTGCAGTACGTGATTCTTGATCCCGAGCTTCGGGTTGGAAGTGGGTGGGAGAGTTCGAGGCCTTG
CGCTTAAGGAGCCCCTTCGCCTCGTGCTTGAGTTGAGGCCTGGCCTGGGCGCTGGGGCCGCCGCGTGCGA
ATCTGGTGGCACCTTCGCGCCTGTCTCGCTGCTTTCGATAAGTCTCTAGCCATTTAAAATTTTTGATGAC
CTGCTGCGACGCTTTTTTTCTGGCAAGATAGTCTTGTAAATGCGGGCCAAGATCTGCACACTGGTATTTC
GGTTTTTGGGGCCGCGGGCGGCGACGGGGCCCGTGCGTCCCAGCGCACATGTTCGGCGAGGCGGGGCCTG
CGAGCGCGGCCACCGAGAATCGGACGGGGGTAGTCTCAAGCTGGCCGGCCTGCTCTGGTGCCTGGCCTCG
CGCCGCCGTGTATCGCCCCGCCCTGGGCGGCAAGGCTGGCCCGGTCGGCACCAGTTGCGTGAGCGGAAAG
ATGGCCGCTTCCCGGCCCTGCTGCAGGGAGCTCAAAATGGAGGACGCGGCGCTCGGGAGAGCGGGCGGGT
GAGTCACCCACACAAAGGAAAAGGGCCTTTCCGTCCTCAGCCGTCGCTTCATGTGACTCCACGGAGTACC
GGGCGCCGTCCAGGCACCTCGATTAGTTCTCGAGCTTTTGGAGTACGTCGTCTTTAGGTTGGGGGGAGGG
GTTTTATGCGATGGAGTTTCCCCACACTGAGTGGGTGGAGACTGAAGTTAGGCCAGCTTGGCACTTGATG
TAATTCTCCTTGGAATTTGCCCTTTTTGAGTTTGGATCTTGGTTCATTCTCAAGCCTCAGACAGTGGTTC
AAAGTTTTTTTCTTCCATTTCAGGTGTCGTGAGAAGGGCGAATTCGACCCAAGTTTGTACAAAAAAGCAG
GCTCGCCACCATGGTGAGCAAGGGCGAGGAGCTGTTCACCGGGGTGGTGCCCATCCTGGTCGAGCTGGAC
GGCGACGTAAACGGCCACAAGTTCAGCGTGAGGGGCGAGGGCGAGGGCGATGCCACCAACGGCAAGCTGA
CCCTGAAGTTCATCTGCACCACCGGCAAGCTGCCCGTGCCCTGGCCCACCCTCGTGACCACCCTGAGCCA
CGGCGTGCAGTGCTTCGCCCGCTACCCCGACCACATGAAGCAGCACGACTTCTTCAAGTCCGCCATGCCC
GAAGGCTACGTCCAGGAGCGCACCATCTTCTTCAAGGACGACGGCACCTACAAGACCCGCGCCGAGGTGA
AGTTCGAGGGCGACACCCTAGTGAACCGCATCGAGCTGAAGGGCGTCGACTTCAAGGAGGACGGCAACAT
CCTGGGGCACAAGCTGGAGTACAACTTCAACAGCCACAACATCTATATCATGGCCGTCAAGCAGAAGAAC
GGCATCAAGGTGAACTTCAAGATCCGCCACAACGTGGAGGACGGCAGCGTGCAGCTCGCCGACCACTACC
AGCAGAACACCCCCATCGGCGACGGCCCCGTGCTGCTGCCCGACAGCCACTACCTGAGCACCCAGTCCGT
GCTGAGCAAAGACCCCAACGAGAAGCGCGATCACATGGTCCTGCTGGAGTTCCGCACCGCCGCCGGGATC
ACTCTCGGCATGGACGAGCTGTACAAGTAATACCACCCAGCTTTCTTGTACAAAGTGGTACGCGTGAATT
CACTCCTCAGGTGCAGGCTGCCTATCAGAAGGTGGTGGCTGGTGTGGCCAATGCCCTGGCTCACAAATAC
CACTGAGATCTTTTTCCCTCTGCCAAAAATTATGGGGACATCATGAAGCCCCTTGAGCATCTGACTTCTG
GCTAATAAAGGAAATTTATTTTCATTGCAATAGTGTGTTGGAATTTTTTGTGTCTCTCACTCGGAAGGAC
ATATGGGAGGGCAAATCATTTAAAACATCAGAATGAGTATTTGGTTTAGAGTTTGGCAACATATGCCCAT
ATGCTGGCTGCCATGAACAAAGGTTGGCTATAAAGAGGTCATCAGTATATGAAACAGCCCCCTGCTGTCC
ATTCCTTATTCCATAGAAAAGCCTTGACTTGAGGTTAGATTTTTTTTATATTTTGTTTTGTGTTATTTTT
TTCTTTAACATCCCTAAAATTTTCCTTACATGTTTTACTAGCCAGATTTTTCCTCCTCTCCTGACTACTC
CCAGTCATAGCTGTCCCTCTTCTCTTATGGAGATCCCTCGACCTGCAGCCCAAGCTTGGCGTAATCATGG
TCATAGCTGTTTCCTGTGTGAAATTGTTATCCGCTCACAATTCCACACAACATACGAGCCGGAAGCATAA
AGTGTAAAGCCTGGGGTGCCTAATGAGTGAGCTAACTCACATTAATTGCGTTGCGCTCACTGCCCGCTTT
CCAGTCGGGAAACCTGTCGTGCCAGCGGATCGACAGTACTAAGCTTGGTCTAATACCCAATCTCTCGTCT
TATCCAGATGTTTTATACGCCTCTGGCCCGTGTCTCAAAATCTCTGATGTTACATTGCACAAGATAAAAT
AATATCATCATGAACAATAAAACTGTCTGCTTACATAAACAGTAATACAAGGGGTGTTATGAGCCATATT
CAACGGGAAACGTCGAGGCCGCGATTAAATTCCAACATGGATGCTGATTTATATGGGTATAAATGGGCTC
GCGATAATGTCGGGCAATCAGGTGCGACAATCTATCGCTTGTATGGGAAGCCCGATGCGCCAGAGTTGTT
TCTGAAACATGGCAAAGGTAGCGTTGCCAATGATGTTACAGATGAGATGGTCAGACTAAACTGGCTGACG
GAATTTATGCCTCTTCCGACCATCAAGCATTTTATCCGTACTCCTGATGATGCATGGTTACTCACCACTG
CGATCCCCGGAAAAACAGCATTCCAGGTATTAGAAGAATATCCTGATTCAGGTGAAAATATTGTTGATGC
GCTGGCAGTGTTCCTGCGCCGGTTGCATTCGATTCCTGTTTGTAATTGTCCTTTTAACAGCGATCGCGTA
TTTCGTCTCGCTCAGGCGCAATCACGAATGAATAACGGTTTGGTTGATGCGAGTGATTTTGATGACGAGC
GTAATGGCTGGCCTGTTGAACAAGTCTGGAAAGAAATGCATAAACTTTTGCCATTCTCACCGGATTCAGT
CGTCACTCATGGTGATTTCTCACTTGATAACCTTATTTTTGACGAGGGGAAATTAATAGGTTGTATTGAT
GTTGGACGAGTCGGAATCGCAGACCGATACCAGGATCTTGCCATCCTATGGAACTGCCTCGGTGAGTTTT
CTCCTTCATTACAGAAACGGCTTTTTCAAAAATATGGTATTGATAATCCTGATATGAATAAATTGCAGTT
TCATTTGATGCTCGATGAGTTTTTCTAATCAGAATTGGTTAATTGGTTGTAACACTGGCAGAGCATTACG
CTGACTTGACGGGACGGCGCAAGCTCATGACCAAAATCCCTTAACGTGAGTTACGCGTCGTTCCACTGAG
CGTCAGAGGTATCACTAGTATTACAGAGGTAAGTTATAACAGTCGCCTAACCC
