>Addgene plasmid #103610 | LSB-hsa-miR-520c-3p | depositor partial sequence | sequence record 196269 | hsa-miR-520c-3p target
ACCCTCTAAAAGGAAGCACTTT
