>Addgene plasmid #103610 | LSB-hsa-miR-520c-3p | addgene partial sequence | sequence record 368582 | mKate2-F 5'-ACCCGCTAAGAACCTCAAGA-3'
AGAATCAAGGAGGCCGACAAAGAGACATACGTCGAGCAGCACGAGGTGGCTGTGGCCAGATACTGCGACC
TCCCTAGCAAACTGGGGCACAAACTTAATTGAGAATTCTACCACCCAGCTTTCTTGTACAAAGTGGTACG
TCTCAAGACCAGAGGTCTCTGCTTGGAGGGCGACCCTCTAAAAGGAAGCACTTTACCCTCTAAAAGGAAG
CACTTTACCCTCTAAAAGGAAGCACTTTACCCTCTAAAAGGAAGCACTTTCAACCAGAAGAGACCTGTGC
TTCACTCCTCAGGTGCAGGCTGCCTATCAGAAGGTGGTGGCTGGTGTGGCCAATGCCCTGGCTCACAAAT
ACCACTGAGATCTTTTTCCCTCTGCCAAAAATTATGGGGACATCATGAAGCCCCTTGAGCATCTGACTTC
TGGCTAATAAAGGAAATTTATTTTCATTGCAATAGTGTGTTGGAATTTTTTGTGTCTCTCACTCGGAAGG
ACATATGGGAGGGCAAATCATTTAAAACATCAGAATGAGTATTTGGTTTAGAGTTTGGCAACATATGCCC
ATATGCTGGCTGCCATGAACAAAGGTTGGCTATAAAGAGGTCATCAGTATATGAAACAGCCCCCTGCTGT
CCATTCCTTATTCCATAGAAAAGCCTTGACTTG
